>Addgene plasmid #87653 | pNCMV MmuPV1 E6 | addgene full sequence | sequence record 180205 | Addgene NGS Result
GACATTGATTATTGACTAGTTATTAATAGTAATCAATTACGGGGTCATTAGTTCATAGCCCATATATGGA
GTTCCGCGTTACATAACTTACGGTAAATGGCCCGCCTGGCTGACCGCCCAACGACCCCCGCCCATTGACG
TCAATAATGACGTATGTTCCCATAGTAACGCCAATAGGGACTTTCCATTGACGTCAATGGGTGGAGTATT
TACGGTAAACTGCCCACTTGGCAGTACATCAAGTGTATCATATGCCAAGTACGCCCCCTATTGACGTCAA
TGACGGTAAATGGCCCGCCTGGCATTATGCCCAGTACATGACCTTATGGGACTTTCCTACTTGGCAGTAC
ATCTACGTATTAGTCATCGCTATTACCATGGTGATGCGGTTTTGGCAGTACATCAATGGGCGTGGATAGC
GGTTTGACTCACGGGGATTTCCAAGTCTCCACCCCATTGACGTCAATGGGAGTTTGTTTTGGCACCAAAA
TCAACGGGACTTTCCAAAATGTCGTAACAACTCCGCCCCATTGACGCAAATGGGCGGTAGGCGTGTACGG
TGGGAGGTCTATATAAGCAGAGCTCGTTTAGTGAACCGTCAGATCGCCTGGAGACGCCATCCACGCTGTT
TTGACCTCCATAGAAGACACCGGGACCGATCCAGCCTCCGGTCGACCGATCCTGAGAACTTCAGGGTGAG
TTTGGGGACCCTTGATTGTTCTTTCTTTTTCGCTATTGTAAAATTCATGTTATATGGAGGGGGCAAAGTT
TTCAGGGTGTTGTTTAGAATGGGAAGATGTCCCTTGTATCACCATGGACCCTCATGATAATTTTGTTTCT
TTCACTTTCTACTCTGTTGACAACCATTGTCTCCTCTTATTTTCTTTTCATTTTCTGTAACTTTTTCGTT
AAACTTTAGCTTGCATTTGTAACGAATTTTTAAATTCACTTTTGTTTATTTGTCAGATTGTAAGTACTTT
CTCTAATCACTTTTTTTTCAAGGCAATCAGGGTATATTATATTGTACTTCAGCACAGTTTTAGAGAACAA
TTGTTATAATTAAATGATAAGGTAGAATATTTCTGCATATAAATTCTGGCTGGCGTGGAAATATTCTTAT
TGGTAGAAACAACTACACCCTGGTCATCATCCTGCCTTTCTCTTTATGGTTACAATGATATACACTGTTT
GAGATGAGGATAAAATACTCTGAGTCCAAACCGGGCCCCTCTGCTAACCATGTTCATGCCTTCTTCTCTT
TCCTACAGCTCCTGGGCAACGTGCTGGTTGTTGTGCTGTCTCATCATTTTGGCAAAGAATTCCTCGACGG
ATCTATGGACTACAAGGATGACGATGACAAGCTCGATGGAGGATACCCATACGATGTTCCAGATTACGCT
GATATCGGATCCGAAATCGGCAAAGGCTACACTCTCGAGGAGGTGCTTAGATATTCTAACAAAGATGTCG
TGGATTTTCATTTGTCTTGTGCTTTTTGCTCTACTACTATGGATCATAACGAGAAGGCCAGATTCATACA
GGCTAAATTGAAATGTGTTGTTAGAGATTTTGCTTTTAAAGGTGCTTGTATTGTGTGCCGCAGACAGCTT
GCTTGCAAGGAAAAGCTTTTGCATACTAGAGTTACAGGGGAGGCTGATTTGGTAGAGTGCATGGCTGGCA
AGAATATTGTGTTTGTTACTGTAAGATGTGTTACGTGCCTGGCACTCCTTACTGCCTCTGAAAAGCTTGA
TGCCAAAGCGTGCGGCTTGCCATTTCACTTGGTGCGCCACATGTGGAGAGGCTACTGCGGGTTCTGCAAA
CCATTACTATAAGGATCCGTCGAGGAATTCACTCCTCAGGTGCAGGCTGCCTATCAGAAGGTGGTGGCTG
GTGTGGCCAATGCCCTGGCTCACAAATACCACTGAGATCTTTTTCCCTCTGCCAAAAATTATGGGGACAT
CATGAAGCCCCTTGAGCATCTGACTTCTGGCTAATAAAGGAAATTTATTTTCATTGCAATAGTGTGTTGG
AATTTTTTGTGTCTCTCACTCGGAAGGACATATGGGAGGGCAAATCATTTAAAACATCAGAATGAGTATT
TGGTTTAGAGTTTGGCAACATATGCCCATATGCTGGCTGCCATGAACAAAGGTTGGCTATAAAGAGGTCA
TCAGTATATGAAACAGCCCCCTGCTGTCCATTCCTTATTCCATAGAAAAGCCTTGACTTGAGGTTAGATT
TTTTTTATATTTTGTTTTGTGTTATTTTTTTCTTTAACATCCCTAAAATTTTCCTTACATGTTTTACTAG
CCAGATTTTTCCTCCTCTCCTGACTACTCCCAGTCATAGCTGTCCCTCTTCTCTTATGGAGATCCCTCGA
CGGATCGGCCGCAATTCGTAATCATGTCATAGCTGTTTCCTGTGTGAAATTGTTATCCGCTCACAATTCC
ACACAACATACGAGCCGGAAGCATAAAGTGTAAAGCCTGGGGTGCCTAATGAGTGAGCTAACTCACATTA
ATTGCGTTGCGCTCACTGCCCGCTTTCCAGTCGGGAAACCTGTCGTGCCAGCTGCATTAATGAATCGGCC
AACGCGCGGGGAGAGGCGGTTTGCGTATTGGGCGCTCTTCCGCTTCCTCGCTCACTGACTCGCTGCGCTC
GGTCGTTCGGCTGCGGCGAGCGGTATCAGCTCACTCAAAGGCGGTAATACGGTTATCCACAGAATCAGGG
GATAACGCAGGAAAGAACATGTGAGCAAAAGGCCAGCAAAAGGCCAGGAACCGTAAAAAGGCCGCGTTGC
TGGCGTTTTTCCATAGGCTCCGCCCCCCTGACGAGCATCACAAAAATCGACGCTCAAGTCAGAGGTGGCG
AAACCCGACAGGACTATAAAGATACCAGGCGTTTCCCCCTGGAAGCTCCCTCGTGCGCTCTCCTGTTCCG
ACCCTGCCGCTTACCGGATACCTGTCCGCCTTTCTCCCTTCGGGAAGCGTGGCGCTTTCTCATAGCTCAC
GCTGTAGGTATCTCAGTTCGGTGTAGGTCGTTCGCTCCAAGCTGGGCTGTGTGCACGAACCCCCCGTTCA
GCCCGACCGCTGCGCCTTATCCGGTAACTATCGTCTTGAGTCCAACCCGGTAAGACACGACTTATCGCCA
CTGGCAGCAGCCACTGGTAACAGGATTAGCAGAGCGAGGTATGTAGGCGGTGCTACAGAGTTCTTGAAGT
GGTGGCCTAACTACGGCTACACTAGAAGAACAGTATTTGGTATCTGCGCTCTGCTGAAGCCAGTTACCTT
CGGAAAAAGAGTTGGTAGCTCTTGATCCGGCAAACAAACCACCGCTGGTAGCGGTGGTTTTTTTGTTTGC
AAGCAGCAGATTACGCGCAGAAAAAAAGGATCTCAAGAAGATCCTTTGATCTTTTCTACGGGGTCTGACG
CTCAGTGGAACGAAAACTCACGTTAAGGGATTTTGGTCATGAGATTATCAAAAAGGATCTTCACCTAGAT
CCTTTTAAATTAAAAATGAAGTTTTAAATCAATCTAAAGTATATATGAGTAAACTTGGTCTGACAGTTAC
CAATGCTTAATCAGTGAGGCACCTATCTCAGCGATCTGTCTATTTCGTTCATCCATAGTTGCCTGACTCC
CCGTCGTGTAGATAACTACGATACGGGAGGGCTTACCATCTGGCCCCAGTGCTGCAATGATACCGCGAGA
CCCACGCTCACCGGCTCCAGATTTATCAGCAATAAACCAGCCAGCCGGAAGGGCCGAGCGCAGAAGTGGT
CCTGCAACTTTATCCGCCTCCATCCAGTCTATTAATTGTTGCCGGGAAGCTAGAGTAAGTAGTTCGCCAG
TTAATAGTTTGCGCAACGTTGTTGCCATTGCTACAGGCATCGTGGTGTCACGCTCGTCGTTTGGTATGGC
TTCATTCAGCTCCGGTTCCCAACGATCAAGGCGAGTTACATGATCCCCCATGTTGTGCAAAAAAGCGGTT
AGCTCCTTCGGTCCTCCGATCGTTGTCAGAAGTAAGTTGGCCGCAGTGTTATCACTCATGGTTATGGCAG
CACTGCATAATTCTCTTACTGTCATGCCATCCGTAAGATGCTTTTCTGTGACTGGTGAGTACTCAACCAA
GTCATTCTGAGAATAGTGTATGCGGCGACCGAGTTGCTCTTGCCCGGCGTCAATACGGGATAATACCGCG
CCACATAGCAGAACTTTAAAAGTGCTCATCATTGGAAAACGTTCTTCGGGGCGAAAACTCTCAAGGATCT
TACCGCTGTTGAGATCCAGTTCGATGTAACCCACTCGTGCACCCAACTGATCTTCAGCATCTTTTACTTT
CACCAGCGTTTCTGGGTGAGCAAAAACAGGAAGGCAAAATGCCGCAAAAAAGGGAATAAGGGCGACACGG
AAATGTTGAATACTCATACTCTTCCTTTTTCAATATTATTGAAGCATTTATCAGGGTTATTGTCTCATGA
GCGGATACATATTTGAATGTATTTAGAAAAATAAACAAATAGGGGTTCCGCGCACATTTCCCCGAAAAGT
GCCACCTGACGTCTAAGAAACCATTATTATCATGACATTAACCTATAAAAATAGGCGTATCACGAGGCCC
TTTCGTCTCGCGCGTTTCGGTGATGACGGTGAAAACCTCTGACACATGCAGCTCCCGGAGACGGTCACAG
CTTGTCTGTAAGCGGATGCCGGGAGCAGACAAGCCCGTCAGGGCGCGTCAGCGGGTGTTGGCGGGTGTCG
GGGCTGGCTTAACTATGCGGCATCAGAGCAGATTGTACTGAGAGTGCACCATATGCGGTGTGAAATACCG
CACAGATGCGTAAGGAGAAAATACCGCATCAGGCGCCATTCGCCATTCAGGCTGCGCAACTGTTGGGAAG
GGCGATCGGTGCGGGCCTCTTCGCTATTACGCCAGCTGGCGAAAGGGGGATGTGCTGCAAGGCGATTAAG
TTGGGTAACGCCAGGGTTTTCCCAGTCACGACGTTGTAAAACGACGGCCAGTGCCAAGCTTCACGCTGCC
GCAAGCACTCAGGGCGCAAGGGCTGCTAAAGGAAGCGGAACACGTAGAAAGCCAGTCCGCAGAAACGGTG
CTGACCCCGGATGAATGTCAGCTACTGGGCTATCTGGACAAGGGAAAACGCAAGCGCAAAGAGAAAGCAG
GTAGCTTGCAGTGGGCTTACATGGCGATAGCTAGACTGGGCGGTTTTATGGACAGCAAGCGAACCGGAAT
TGCCAGCTGGGGCGCCCTCTGGTAAGGTTGGGAAGCCCTGCAAAGTAAACTGGATGGCTTTCTTGCCGCC
AAGGATCTGATGGCGCAGGGGATCAAGATCCTGCTTCATCCCCGTGGCCCGTTGCTCGCGTTTGCTGGCG
GTGTCCCCGGAAGAAATATATTTGCATGTCTTTAGTTCTATGATGACACAAACCCCGCCCAGCGTCTTGT
CATTGGCGAATTCGAACACGCAGATGCAGTCGGGGCGGCGCGGTCCCAGGTCCACTTCGCATATTAAGGT
GACGCGTGTGGCCTCGAACACCGAGCGACCCTGCAGCGACCCGCTTAACAGCGTCAACAGCGTGCCGCAG
ATCTGATCAAGAGACAGGATGAGGATCGTTTCGCATGATTGAACAAGATGGATTGCACGCAGGTTCTCCG
GCCGCTTGGGTGGAGAGGCTATTCGGCTATGACTGGGCACAACAGACAATCGGCTGCTCTGATGCCGCCG
TGTTCCGGCTGTCAGCGCAGGGGCGCCCGGTTCTTTTTGTCAAGACCGACCTGTCCGGTGCCCTGAATGA
ACTGCAGGACGAGGCAGCGCGGCTATCGTGGCTGGCCACGACGGGCGTTCCTTGCGCAGCTGTGCTCGAC
GTTGTCACTGAAGCGGGAAGGGACTGGCTGCTATTGGGCGAAGTGCCGGGGCAGGATCTCCTGTCATCTC
ACCTTGCTCCTGCCGAGAAAGTATCCATCATGGCTGATGCAATGCGGCGGCTGCATACGCTTGATCCGGC
TACCTGCCCATTCGACCACCAAGCGAAACATCGCATCGAGCGAGCACGTACTCGGATGGAAGCCGGTCTT
GTCGATCAGGATGATCTGGACGAAGAGCATCAGGGGCTCGCGCCAGCCGAACTGTTCGCCAGGCTCAAGG
CGCGCATGCCCGACGGCGAGGATCTCGTCGTGACCCATGGCGATGCCTGCTTGCCGAATATCATGGTGGA
AAATGGCCGCTTTTCTGGATTCATCGACTGTGGCCGGCTGGGTGTGGCGGACCGCTATCAGGACATAGCG
TTGGCTACCCGTGATATTGCTGAAGAGCTTGGCGGCGAATGGGCTGACCGCTTCCTCGTGCTTTACGGTA
TCGCCGCTCCCGATTCGCAGCGCATCGCCTTCTATCGCCTTCTTGACGAGTTCTTCTGAGCGGGACTCTG
GGGTTCGAAATGACCGACCAAGCGACGCCCAACCTGCCATCACGAGATTTCGATTCCACCGCCGCCTTCT
ATGAAAGGTTGGGCTTCGGAATCGTTTTCCGGGACGCCGGCTGGATGATCCTCCAGCGCGGGGATCTCAT
GCTGGAGTTCTTCGCCCACCCCGGGAGATGGGGGAGGCTAACTGAAACACGGAAGGAGACAATACCGGAA
GGAACCCGCGCTATGACGGCAATAAAAAGACAGAATAAAACGCACGGTGTTGGGTCGTTTGTTCATAAAC
GCGGGGTTCGGTCCCAGGGCTGGCACTCTGTCGATACCCCACCGAGACCCCATTGGGGCCAATACGCCCG
CGTTTCTTCCTTTTCCCCACCCCACCCCCCAAGTTCGGGTGAAGGCCCAGGGCTCGCAGCCAACGTCGGG
GCGGCAAGCCCTGCCATAGCCACGGGCCCCGTGGGTTAGGGACGGCGGATCGCGGCCCTCTAGAGAGCTT
GGCCCATTGCATACGTTGTATCCATATCATAATATGTACATTTATATTGGCTCATGTCCAACATTACCGC
CATGTT
Features (pLannotate 1.2.2; 24 found; start..end, strand, type, name):
      1..380     +  enhancer       CMV enhancer: human cytomegalovirus immediate early enhancer
    381..584     +  promoter       CMV promoter: human cytomegalovirus (CMV) immediate early promoter
    696..1268    +  intron         β-globin intron: intron from rabbit β-globin gene
   1341..1361    +  CDS            FLAG (fragment): FLAG® epitope tag, followed by an enterokinase cleavage site
   1374..1400    +  CDS            3xHA (fragment): three tandem HA epitope tags
   1413..1820    +  CDS            E6 (fragment): VE6_MMPV - Protein inferred from homology: Swiss-Prot protein existence level 3. Plays a major role in the induction and maintenance of cellular transformation. E6 associates with host UBE3A/E6-AP ubiquitin- protein ligase and modulates its activity. Protects host keratinocytes from apoptosis by mediating the degradation of host BAK1. May also inhibit host immune response. From Micromys minutus papillomavirus (MmPV) (Old world harvest mouse papillomavirus).
   1845..1922    +  CDS            HBB (fragment): HBB_PONPY - Experimental evidence at transcript level: Swiss-Prot protein existence level 2. Involved in oxygen transport from the lung to the various peripheral tissues. From Pongo pygmaeus (Bornean orangutan).
   1993..2048    +  polyA_signal   β-globin poly(A) signal: rabbit β-globin polyadenylation signal (Gil and Proudfoot, 1987)
   2430..2446    -  protein_bind   lac operator: The lac repressor binds to the lac operator to inhibit transcription in E. coli. This inhibition can be relieved by adding lactose or isopropyl-β-D-thiogalactopyranoside (IPTG). lac repressor encoded by lacI
   2454..2484    -  promoter       lac promoter: promoter for the E. coli lac operon
   2499..2520    -  protein_bind   CAP binding site: CAP binding activates transcription in the presence of cAMP. E. coli catabolite activator protein
   2533..2625    -  CDS            lacI (fragment): lac repressor; lacI; The lac repressor binds to the lac operator to inhibit transcription in E. coli. This inhibition can be relieved by adding lactose or isopropyl-β-D-thiogalactopyranoside (IPTG).
   2808..3396    -  rep_origin     ori: high-copy-number ColE1/pMB1/pBR322/pUC origin of replication
   3567..4427    -  CDS            AmpR: β-lactamase; bla; confers resistance to ampicillin, carbenicillin, and related antibiotics
   4428..4532    -  promoter       AmpR promoter: bla
   4627..4662    +  CDS            rop (fragment): Rop protein, which maintains plasmids at low copy number; rop
   4764..4863    +  misc_feature   bom (fragment): basis of mobility region from pBR322
   4869..5023    -  CDS            lacZα (fragment): LacZα fragment of β-galactosidase; lacZ fragment
   5027..5350    +  CDS            tnpA (fragment): TN5P_ECOLX - Also known as tnp. Experimental evidence at protein level: Swiss-Prot protein existence level 1. Mediates transposition of transposon Tn5 by a 'cut and paste' mechanism. First, the monomeric transposase binds the 19 bp inverted DNA repeats flanking the transposon. Then, dimerization of the DNA- bound transposase creates a synaptic DNA complex. After nicking of the first DNA strand, excision of the transposon proceeds through a series of intermediates. The transposase then mediates the insertion of the transposon at a new site by strand transfer. The activity of the wild- type tran
   5433..5578    +  promoter       HSV TK promoter: herpes simplex virus thymidine kinase promoter
   5635..6426    +  CDS            neo: KKA2_KLEPN - Also known as kan, nptII. Experimental evidence at protein level: Swiss-Prot protein existence level 1. Resistance to kanamycin, neomycin, paromomycin, ribostamycin, butirosin and gentamicin B. From Klebsiella pneumoniae.
   6450..6605    +  CDS            ble (fragment): BLE_KLEPN - Experimental evidence at protein level: Swiss-Prot protein existence level 1. Binding protein with a strong affinity to the bleomycin family of antibiotics. Binds to CL990; an antimitotic-antibiotic compound. From Klebsiella pneumoniae.
   6667..6714    +  polyA_signal   HSV TK poly(A) signal: herpes simplex virus thymidine kinase polyadenylation signal (Cole and Stacy, 1985)
   6805..6821    -  polyA_signal   bGH poly(A) signal (fragment): bovine growth hormone polyadenylation signal
