[The description below was written by a language model from this plasmid's Addgene catalogue record and pLannotate feature annotations shown in this document.]
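Description:
pNCMV MmuPV1 E6 is a mammalian expression plasmid of about 7 kb, built on the CMV Bam neo backbone, that produces the E6 protein of the mouse papillomavirus MmuPV1 with N-terminal FLAG and HA epitope tags. It is propagated in E. coli through a high-copy ColE1/pUC-type origin with ampicillin selection from the β-lactamase gene. Transfected mammalian cells can be selected with G418 through a neomycin phosphotransferase cassette driven by the HSV thymidine kinase promoter and terminated by the HSV TK polyadenylation signal. The remaining annotations, including partial lac elements, rop, bom, Tn5 transposase and ble fragments, are non-functional remnants of the vector's construction history.

The expression unit begins with the human cytomegalovirus immediate early enhancer and promoter, followed by a rabbit β-globin intron, which generally improves transcript processing and expression. Downstream lie the FLAG and HA tag sequences, which were added to the backbone at its BamHI site, and then the roughly 420 bp E6 open reading frame cloned at that site. A short β-globin exon fragment and the rabbit β-globin polyadenylation signal complete the transcript. The automated annotation matches E6 by homology to a harvest mouse papillomavirus entry and labels the HA sequence as a fragment of a triple tag, but the catalogue record identifies the insert as MmuPV1 E6 carrying a FLAG/HA tag.

The dual tag allows detection and affinity purification of E6 and its cellular binding partners. According to the associated publication title, the construct supported work on how cutaneous papillomavirus E6 proteins target the NOTCH and TGF-β tumor suppressor pathways to inhibit differentiation and sustain keratinocyte proliferation.
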