Addgene plasmid #87653: pNCMV MmuPV1 E6
Purpose: Flag/HA tagged MmuPV1 E6
Depositing lab: Karl Munger. Depositing organization: Tufts University. Publication: Cutaneous HPV8 and MmuPV1 E6 Proteins Target the NOTCH and TGF-beta Tumor Suppressors to Inhibit Differentiation and Sustain Keratinocyte Proliferation. Meyers JM, Uberoi A, Grace M, Lambert PF, Munger K. PLoS Pathog. 2017 Jan 20;13(1):e1006171. doi: 10.1371/journal.ppat.1006171. PPATHOGENS-D-16-02140 PubMed 28107544.
Backbone
  Vector backbone: CMV Bam neo
  Backbone size w/o insert (bp): 6550
  Total vector size (bp): 6972
  Modifications to backbone: Flag/HA containing added at BamHI site
  Vector type: Mammalian Expression
  Selectable markers: Neomycin (select with G418)
Growth in bacteria
  Bacterial resistance: Ampicillin, 100 μg/mL
  Growth temperature: 37°C
  Growth strain: DH5alpha
  Copy number: High Copy
Gene/Insert
  Gene/Insert name: MmuPV1 E6
  Species: MmuPV1
  Insert size (bp): 422
  Promoter: CMV
  Tag / fusion protein: Flag (N terminal on backbone); HA (N terminal on backbone)
  Cloning method: Restriction Enzyme; 5′ cloning site BamHI (not destroyed); 3′ cloning site BamHI (destroyed during cloning)
  Sequencing primers: 5′ Bglobin intron F
Terms and licenses: Academic/Nonprofit Terms; Industry Terms: Not Available to Industry
How to cite: pNCMV MmuPV1 E6 was a gift from Karl Munger (Addgene plasmid # 87653 ; http://n2t.net/addgene:87653 ; RRID:Addgene_87653)
