>Addgene plasmid #87653 | pNCMV MmuPV1 E6 | depositor partial sequence | sequence record 170933 | Insert
ATGGACTACAAGGATGACGATGACAAGCTCGATGGAGGATACCCATACGATGTTCCAGATTACGCTGATA
TCGGATCCGAAATCGGCAAAGGCTACACTCTCGAGGAGGTGCTTAGATATTCTAACAAAGATGTCGTGGA
TTTTCATTTGTCTTGTGCTTTTTGCTCTACTACTATGGATCATAACGAGAAGGCCAGATTCATACAGGCT
AAATTGAAATGTGTTGTTAGAGATTTTGCTTTTAAAGGTGCTTGTATTGTGTGCCGCAGACAGCTTGCTT
GCAAGGAAAAGCTTTTGCATACTAGAGTTACAGGGGAGGCTGATTTGGTAGAGTGCATGGCTGGCAAGAA
TATTGTGTTTGTTACTGTAAGATGTGTTACGTGCCTGGCACTCCTTACTGCCTCTGAAAAGCTTGATGCC
AAAGCGTGCGGCTTGCCATTTCACTTGGTGCGCCACATGTGGAGAGGCTACTGCGGGTTCTGCAAACCAT
TACTATAA
